>Addgene plasmid #227328 | qTAG-N-Solo-mStayGold-LMNB1 | addgene full sequence | sequence record 451726 | Addgene NGS Result
TCGCGCGTTTCGGTGATGACGGTGAAAACCTCTGACACATGCAGCTCCCGGAGACGGTCACAGCTTGTCT
GTAAGCGGATGCCGGGAGCAGACAAGCCCGTCAGGGCGCGTCAGCGGGTGTTGGCGGGTGTCGGGGCTGG
CTTAACTATGCGGCATCAGAGCAGATTGTACTGAGAGTGCACCATATGCGGTGTGAAATACCGCACAGAT
GCGTAAGGAGAAAATACCGCATCAGGCGCCATTCGCCATTCAGGCTGCGCAACTGTTGGGAAGGGCGATC
GGTGCGGGCCTCTTCGCTATTACGCCAGCTGGCGAAAGGGGGATGTGCTGCAAGGCGATTAAGTTGGGTA
ACGCCAGGGTTTTCCCAGTCACGACGTTGTAAAACGACGGCCAGTGAATTCGGGGCGGCGGGAGGGCCCT
GGGCCCAGAGCCGCGCGGGTGGGCAGTCCCAGGCGTCCTTCCTTACAGCCCTGAGCCTGGTCCGGGAACC
GCCCAGCCGGGAGGGCCGAGCTGACGGTTGCCCAAGGGCCAGATTTTAAATTTACAGGCCCGGCCCCCGA
ACCGCCGAAGCGCGCTGCCTGCTCCCCATTGGCCCATGGTAGTCACGTGGAGGCGCCGGGGCGTGCCGGC
CATGTTGGGGAGTGCGGCGCCGCGGCCCGCGCCACCTCCGCCCCCCGCGGCTTGCCTCCAGCCCGCCCCT
CCCGGCCCTCCTCCCCCCGCCCGCCGCTCCGTGCAGCCTGAGAGGAAACAAAGTGCTGCGAGCAGGAGAC
GGCGGCGGCGCGAACCCTGCTGGGCCTCCATTCACCCTCGTCTTGCATTTTCCCGCGTGCGTGTGTGAGT
GGGTGTGTGTGTTTTCTTACAAAGGGTATTTCGCGATCGATCGATTGATTCGTAGTTCCCCCCCGCGCGC
CTTTGCCCTTTGTGCTGTAATCGAGCTCCCGCCATCCCAGGTGCTTCTCCGTTCCTCTAAACGCCAGCGT
CTGGACGTGAGCGCAGGTCGCCGGTTTGTGCCTTCGGTCCCCGCTTCGCCCCCTGCCGTCCCCTCCTTAT
CACGGTCCCGCTCGCGGCCTCGCCGCCCCGCTGTCTCCGCCGCCCGCCATGGGCAAGAGCAAGACCGGTA
GCGGCGGAAGCATGGTGTCTACAGGCGAGGAACTGTTTACCGGCGTGGTGCCCTTCAAGTTCCAGCTGAA
GGGCACCATCAACGGCAAGAGCTTCACCGTGGAAGGCGAGGGCGAGGGCAATAGCCACGAGGGCAGCCAC
AAAGGCAAGTATGTGTGCACCAGCGGCAAACTGCCAATGTCTTGGGCCGCCCTGGGAACTAGCTTCGGCT
ATGGCATGAAATACTATACCAAGTACCCCAGCGGCCTGAAAAACTGGTTCCACGAGGTGATGCCTGAGGG
CTTCACCTACGACAGACACATCCAGTACAAGGGCGACGGCAGCATCCACGCCAAGCACCAGCACTTCATG
AAGAACGGCACCTACCACAACATCGTGGAGTTCACCGGCCAGGACTTCAAGGAGAACAGCCCCGTGCTGA
CCGGCGACATGGACGTGAGCCTGCCCAACGAGGTGCAGCACATCCCCATTGATGACGGCGTGGAGTGCAC
AGTGACCCTGCAGTACCCTCTGCTGAGCGACGAAAGCAAGTGCGTGGAAGCCTATCAGAACACCATCATC
AAGCCCCTGCACAATCAGCCAGCCCCCGATGTGCCATTTCACTGGATCAGAAAGCAGTACACCCAGAGCA
AGGACGACACCGAGGAGAGAGACCACATCATCCAGAGCGAGACCCTGGAGGCCCACCTGCCTTGGCATGA
GCCTAGCGCAAGCGCAGTGGGAGGTTCCGGAGGAAGCGGAGGATCTGGCGGTACCGCGACTGCGACCCCC
GTGCCGCCGCGGATGGGCAGCCGCGCTGGCGGCCCCACCACGCCGCTGAGCCCCACGCGCCTGTCGCGGC
TCCAGGAGAAGGAGGAGCTGCGCGAGCTCAATGACCGGCTGGCGGTGTACATCGACAAGGTGCGCAGCCT
GGAGACGGAGAACAGCGCGCTGCAGCTGCAGGTGACGGAGCGCGAGGAGGTGCGCGGCCGTGAGCTCACC
GGCCTCAAGGCGCTCTACGAGACCGAGCTGGCCGACGCGCGACGCGCGCTCGACGACACGGCCCGCGAGC
GCGCCAAGCTGCAGATCGAGCTGGGCAAGTGCAAGGCGGAACACGACCAGCTGCTCCTCAAGTGAGTGCT
AGCTGGCGGCCGCGTTAGCGCCAAGGAGGGGCGGGGGCGCAACCGCGGCGACCAGCTCACCGGGTTCTGC
CGTGGGGAGGGAGCAGAGGCCAGGATGCACGCGTCCTTCTGAAGGAACAGGGTCTCGGTCTCCGGAAAGG
AGAAAGAATCTAGAGTTCATAGCGGAGCAGGGGTCGCGGAGGGGGCTCGAGCTGTAGCGCTGGGGGGCCG
TGATGCCCATTTCTAGATTTTGGATACCCGCTGGGACGTGGTAAGTGCGCGCCTGGGACTGCCGAGAAGG
AGCTCCCGCTTTCGCACTCGAATCCGGGGAGCCGGCGCGGAGAGGCGGCCCCTCAAAGCTTGGCGTAATC
ATGGTCATAGCTGTTTCCTGTGTGAAATTGTTATCCGCTCACAATTCCACACAACATACGAGCCGGAAGC
ATAAAGTGTAAAGCCTGGGGTGCCTAATGAGTGAGCTAACTCACATTAATTGCGTTGCGCTCACTGCCCG
CTTTCCAGTCGGGAAACCTGTCGTGCCAGCTGCATTAATGAATCGGCCAACGCGCGGGGAGAGGCGGTTT
GCGTATTGGGCGCTCTTCCGCTTCCTCGCTCACTGACTCGCTGCGCTCGGTCGTTCGGCTGCGGCGAGCG
GTATCAGCTCACTCAAAGGCGGTAATACGGTTATCCACAGAATCAGGGGATAACGCAGGAAAGAACATGT
GAGCAAAAGGCCAGCAAAAGGCCAGGAACCGTAAAAAGGCCGCGTTGCTGGCGTTTTTCCATAGGCTCCG
CCCCCCTGACGAGCATCACAAAAATCGACGCTCAAGTCAGAGGTGGCGAAACCCGACAGGACTATAAAGA
TACCAGGCGTTTCCCCCTGGAAGCTCCCTCGTGCGCTCTCCTGTTCCGACCCTGCCGCTTACCGGATACC
TGTCCGCCTTTCTCCCTTCGGGAAGCGTGGCGCTTTCTCATAGCTCACGCTGTAGGTATCTCAGTTCGGT
GTAGGTCGTTCGCTCCAAGCTGGGCTGTGTGCACGAACCCCCCGTTCAGCCCGACCGCTGCGCCTTATCC
GGTAACTATCGTCTTGAGTCCAACCCGGTAAGACACGACTTATCGCCACTGGCAGCAGCCACTGGTAACA
GGATTAGCAGAGCGAGGTATGTAGGCGGTGCTACAGAGTTCTTGAAGTGGTGGCCTAACTACGGCTACAC
TAGAAGAACAGTATTTGGTATCTGCGCTCTGCTGAAGCCAGTTACCTTCGGAAAAAGAGTTGGTAGCTCT
TGATCCGGCAAACAAACCACCGCTGGTAGCGGTGGTTTTTTTGTTTGCAAGCAGCAGATTACGCGCAGAA
AAAAAGGATCTCAAGAAGATCCTTTGATCTTTTCTACGGGGTCTGACGCTCAGTGGAACGAAAACTCACG
TTAAGGGATTTTGGTCATGAGATTATCAAAAAGGATCTTCACCTAGATCCTTTTAAATTAAAAATGAAGT
TTTAAATCAATCTAAAGTATATATGAGTAAACTTGGTCTGACAGTTACCAATGCTTAATCAGTGAGGCAC
CTATCTCAGCGATCTGTCTATTTCGTTCATCCATAGTTGCCTGACTCCCCGTCGTGTAGATAACTACGAT
ACGGGAGGGCTTACCATCTGGCCCCAGTGCTGCAATGATACCGCGAGACCCACGCTCACCGGCTCCAGAT
TTATCAGCAATAAACCAGCCAGCCGGAAGGGCCGAGCGCAGAAGTGGTCCTGCAACTTTATCCGCCTCCA
TCCAGTCTATTAATTGTTGCCGGGAAGCTAGAGTAAGTAGTTCGCCAGTTAATAGTTTGCGCAACGTTGT
TGCCATTGCTACAGGCATCGTGGTGTCACGCTCGTCGTTTGGTATGGCTTCATTCAGCTCCGGTTCCCAA
CGATCAAGGCGAGTTACATGATCCCCCATGTTGTGCAAAAAAGCGGTTAGCTCCTTCGGTCCTCCGATCG
TTGTCAGAAGTAAGTTGGCCGCAGTGTTATCACTCATGGTTATGGCAGCACTGCATAATTCTCTTACTGT
CATGCCATCCGTAAGATGCTTTTCTGTGACTGGTGAGTACTCAACCAAGTCATTCTGAGAATAGTGTATG
CGGCGACCGAGTTGCTCTTGCCCGGCGTCAATACGGGATAATACCGCGCCACATAGCAGAACTTTAAAAG
TGCTCATCATTGGAAAACGTTCTTCGGGGCGAAAACTCTCAAGGATCTTACCGCTGTTGAGATCCAGTTC
GATGTAACCCACTCGTGCACCCAACTGATCTTCAGCATCTTTTACTTTCACCAGCGTTTCTGGGTGAGCA
AAAACAGGAAGGCAAAATGCCGCAAAAAAGGGAATAAGGGCGACACGGAAATGTTGAATACTCATACTCT
TCCTTTTTCAATATTATTGAAGCATTTATCAGGGTTATTGTCTCATGAGCGGATACATATTTGAATGTAT
TTAGAAAAATAAACAAATAGGGGTTCCGCGCACATTTCCCCGAAAAGTGCCACCTGACGTCTAAGAAACC
ATTATTATCATGACATTAACCTATAAAAATAGGCGTATCACGAGGCCCTTTCGTC
Features (pLannotate 1.2.2; 11 found; start..end, strand, type, name):
    137..236     +  misc_feature   bom (fragment): basis of mobility region from pBR322
    242..399     -  CDS            lacZα (fragment): LacZα fragment of β-galactosidase; lacZ fragment
   1876..2229    +  CDS            LMNB1 (fragment): LMNB1_HUMAN - Also known as LMN2, LMNB. Experimental evidence at protein level: Swiss-Prot protein existence level 1. Lamins are components of the nuclear lamina, a fibrous layer on the nucleoplasmic side of the inner nuclear membrane, which is thought to provide a framework for the nuclear envelope and may also interact with chromatin. From Homo sapiens (Human).
   2618..2634    -  protein_bind   lac operator: The lac repressor binds to the lac operator to inhibit transcription in E. coli. This inhibition can be relieved by adding lactose or isopropyl-β-D-thiogalactopyranoside (IPTG). lac repressor encoded by lacI
   2642..2672    -  promoter       lac promoter: promoter for the E. coli lac operon
   2687..2708    -  protein_bind   CAP binding site: CAP binding activates transcription in the presence of cAMP. E. coli catabolite activator protein
   2721..2813    -  CDS            lacI (fragment): lac repressor; lacI; The lac repressor binds to the lac operator to inhibit transcription in E. coli. This inhibition can be relieved by adding lactose or isopropyl-β-D-thiogalactopyranoside (IPTG).
   2996..3584    -  rep_origin     ori: high-copy-number ColE1/pMB1/pBR322/pUC origin of replication
   3755..4615    -  CDS            AmpR: β-lactamase; bla; confers resistance to ampicillin, carbenicillin, and related antibiotics
   4616..4720    -  promoter       AmpR promoter: bla
   4815..35      +  CDS            rop (fragment) (across the origin): Rop protein, which maintains plasmids at low copy number; rop
