[The description below was written by a language model from this plasmid's Addgene catalogue record and pLannotate feature annotations shown in this document.]
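Description:
qTAG-N-Solo-mStayGold-LMNB1 is a CRISPR homology-directed repair donor template built on the pUC19 backbone, designed to tag the endogenous human LMNB1 gene (lamin B1, a component of the nuclear lamina) at its N-terminus with the green fluorescent protein mStayGold. It is propagated in E. coli as a high-copy plasmid through the ColE1/pUC origin and selected with ampicillin via the β-lactamase gene and its native promoter. The remaining annotated backbone elements (lacZα fragment, lac promoter and operator, CAP binding site, and short lacI, rop and bom fragments) are pUC19 remnants that flank the cloning site and play no role in the tagging function.

The roughly 2.2 kb insert consists of LMNB1 homology arms flanking the mStayGold coding sequence. It is promoterless, so fluorescent protein expression depends on correct in-frame integration at the genomic locus, where the fusion comes under the control of the native LMNB1 promoter and regulation. The automated feature table recognises only a fragment of the LMNB1 coding sequence, which presumably lies in the downstream arm that begins with the gene's coding region. It does not annotate mStayGold itself, the upstream arm or any linker, so the exact boundaries of these parts are not given. The "Solo" designation suggests a tag-only cassette, and no mammalian selection marker appears in the feature table or catalogue fields, though the record does not define the term.

According to the depositor, the plasmid is meant to be co-transfected with a companion px330-PITCh-LMNB1 plasmid that supplies the LMNB1-targeting sgRNA. Its use is generating human cells that express fluorescent lamin B1 at endogenous levels, for example for live imaging of the nuclear envelope.
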