Addgene plasmid #227328: qTAG-N-Solo-mStayGold-LMNB1
Depositing lab: Laurence Pelletier. Publication: qTAG: an adaptable plasmid scaffold for CRISPR-based endogenous tagging. Philip R, Sharma A, Matellan L, Erpf AC, Hsu WH, Tkach JM, Wyatt HDM, Pelletier L. EMBO J. 2024 Dec 12. doi: 10.1038/s44318-024-00337-5. PubMed 39668248.
Backbone
  Vector backbone: pUC19
  Backbone manufacturer: Invitrogen
  Backbone size w/o insert (bp): 2686
  Vector type: Mammalian Expression, CRISPR ; Donor Template
Growth in bacteria
  Bacterial resistance: Ampicillin, 100 μg/mL
  Growth temperature: 37°C
  Growth strain: DH5alpha
  Copy number: High Copy
Gene/Insert
  Gene/Insert name: LMNB1 Homology Arms flanking a mStayGold Tag (alt name: LMNB1)
  Species: H. sapiens (human)
  Insert size (bp): 2174
  Entrez Gene: LMNB1 (a.k.a. ADLD, LMN, LMN2, LMNB, MCPH26)
  Promoter: Promoterless
  Cloning method: Unknown
  Sequencing primers: 5′ CTGCAAGGCGATTAAGTTGGGTAAC; 3′ GGCTCGTATGTTGTGTGGAATTGT
Terms and licenses: Academic/Nonprofit Terms; Industry Terms: Not Available to Industry
Depositor comments: To be co-transfected with sgRNA plasmid px330-PITCh-LMNB1 (Addgene #207770): https://www.addgene.org/207770/
How to cite: qTAG-N-Solo-mStayGold-LMNB1 was a gift from Laurence Pelletier (Addgene plasmid # 227328 ; http://n2t.net/addgene:227328 ; RRID:Addgene_227328)
